Addgene plasmid #116693: pHAGE-TBC1D3B-R162*
Purpose: Lentiviral expression of TBC1D3B R162*
Depositing lab: Gordon Mills & Kenneth Scott. Depositing organization: Baylor College of Medicine. Publication: Systematic Functional Annotation of Somatic Mutations in Cancer. Ng PK, Li J, Jeong KJ, Shao S, Chen H, Tsang YH, Sengupta S, Wang Z, Bhavana VH, Tran R, Soewito S, Minussi DC, Moreno D, Kong K, Dogruluk T, Lu H, Gao J, Tokheim C, Zhou DC, Johnson AM, Zeng J, Ip CKM, Ju Z, Wester M, Yu S, Li Y, Vellano CP, Schultz N, Karchin R, Ding L, Lu Y, Cheung LWT, Chen K, Shaw KR, Meric-Bernstam F, Scott KL, Yi S, Sahni N, Liang H, Mills GB. Cancer Cell. 2018 Mar 12;33(3):450-462.e10. doi: 10.1016/j.ccell.2018.01.021. PubMed 29533785.
Backbone
  Vector backbone: pHAGE
  Vector type: Lentiviral
Growth in bacteria
  Bacterial resistance: Ampicillin, 100 μg/mL
  Growth temperature: 37°C
  Growth strain: Stbl3
  Copy number: High Copy
Gene/Insert
  Gene/Insert name: TBC1D3B
  Species: H. sapiens (human)
  Mutation: R162*
  Entrez Gene: TBC1D3B (a.k.a. PRC17, TBC1D3I, FLJ78399)
  Cloning method: Gateway Cloning
Terms and licenses: Academic/Nonprofit Terms; Industry Terms: Not Available to Industry
How to cite: pHAGE-TBC1D3B-R162* was a gift from Gordon Mills & Kenneth Scott (Addgene plasmid # 116693 ; http://n2t.net/addgene:116693 ; RRID:Addgene_116693)
