[The description below was written by a language model from this plasmid's Addgene catalogue record and the feature table of its GenBank file.]
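Description:
pHAGE-TBC1D3B-R162* is a 10.3 kb HIV-1-based lentiviral expression plasmid built on the pHAGE backbone and carrying a nonsense mutant (R162*) of human TBC1D3B. In bacteria it is maintained by a high-copy ColE1/pUC-type origin and selected with ampicillin through the bla gene. The viral portion contains a full-length LTR at the upstream end (labelled "3' LTR" in the annotation, though it sits in the 5' position), the Psi packaging signal, the Rev response element for Rev-dependent nuclear export of the genomic RNA, the cPPT/CTS, which is generally included to improve transduction, and a U3-deleted downstream LTR that makes the integrated provirus self-inactivating. No viral structural or enzymatic genes are annotated, so packaging functions would have to be supplied from other plasmids.

The payload is driven by the human EF-1-alpha promoter with its first intron, a strong constitutive mammalian promoter. The TBC1D3B open reading frame was introduced by Gateway recombination and lies between the attB1 and attB2 sites, although the insert itself is not annotated as a feature in the table. Downstream are short T3 and T7 promoter sequences, an attB4 site and a V5 epitope tag. Because R162* introduces a premature stop codon, translation should end well before the tag, so the truncated product is not expected to carry V5. An EMCV IRES then directs translation of EGFP from the same transcript, marking transduced cells, and a WPRE enhances transcript expression. The construct comes from a large-scale effort to functionally annotate somatic cancer mutations, where it serves to stably express this variant in mammalian cells.
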