LOCUS       Exported 10283 bp ds-DNA circular SYN 13-MAY-2021
DEFINITION  Lentiviral expression of TBC1D3B R162*.
ACCESSION   .
VERSION     .
KEYWORDS    pHAGE-TBC1D3B-R162*
SOURCE      synthetic DNA construct
  ORGANISM  synthetic DNA construct
REFERENCE   1 (bases 1 to 10283)
  AUTHORS   Ng PK, Li J, Jeong KJ, Shao S, Chen H, Tsang YH, Sengupta S, Wang Z,
            Bhavana VH, Tran R, Soewito S, Minussi DC, Moreno D, Kong K,
            Dogruluk T, Lu H, Gao J, Tokheim C, Zhou DC, Johnson AM, Zeng J, Ip
            CKM, Ju Z, Wester M, Yu S, Li Y, Vellano CP, Schultz N, Karchin R,
            Ding L, Lu Y, Cheung LWT, Chen K, Shaw KR, Meric-Bernstam F, Scott
            KL, Yi S, Sahni N, Liang H, Mills GB
  TITLE     Systematic Functional Annotation of Somatic Mutations in Cancer.
  JOURNAL   Cancer Cell. 2018 Mar 12;33(3):450-462.e10. doi:
            10.1016/j.ccell.2018.01.021.
  PUBMED    29533785
REFERENCE   2 (bases 1 to 10283)
  AUTHORS   .
  TITLE     Direct Submission
  JOURNAL   Exported May 13, 2021 from SnapGene Server 1.1.58
            http://www.snapgene.com
FEATURES             Location/Qualifiers
     source          1..10283
                     /organism="synthetic DNA construct"
                     /mol_type="other DNA"
     LTR             1..634
                     /label=3' LTR
                     /note="3' long terminal repeat (LTR) from HIV-1"
     misc_feature    681..806
                     /label=HIV-1 Psi
                     /note="packaging signal of human immunodeficiency virus
                     type 1"
     misc_feature    1303..1536
                     /label=RRE
                     /note="The Rev response element (RRE) of HIV-1 allows for
                     Rev-dependent mRNA export from the nucleus to the
                     cytoplasm."
     CDS             1721..1765
                     /codon_start=1
                     /product="antigenic peptide corresponding to amino acids
                     655 to 669 of the HIV envelope protein gp41 (Lutje Hulsik
                     et al., 2013)"
                     /label=gp41 peptide
                     /note="recognized by the 2H10 single-chain llama nanobody"
                     /translation="KNEQELLELDKWASL"
     misc_feature    2058..2175
                     /label=cPPT/CTS
                     /note="central polypurine tract and central termination
                     sequence of HIV-1"
     promoter        2223..3401
                     /label=EF-1-alpha promoter
                     /note="strong constitutive promoter for human elongation
                     factor EF-1-alpha"
     intron          2454..3392
                     /label=EF-1-alpha intron A
                     /note="intron upstream of the start codon of human
                     EF-1-alpha"
     primer_bind     3349..3369
                     /label=EF1a-F
                     /note="Human elongation factor-1a promoter, forward primer"
     protein_bind    3421..3445
                     /gene="mutant version of attB"
                     /label=attB1
                     /bound_moiety="BP Clonase(TM)"
                     /note="recombination site for the Gateway(R) BP reaction"
     protein_bind    complement(5123..5147)
                     /gene="mutant version of attB"
                     /label=attB2
                     /bound_moiety="BP Clonase(TM)"
                     /note="recombination site for the Gateway(R) BP reaction"
     promoter        5155..5173
                     /label=T3 promoter
                     /note="promoter for bacteriophage T3 RNA polymerase"
     primer_bind     complement(5198..5217)
                     /label=T7
                     /note="T7 promoter, forward primer"
     promoter        complement(5199..5217)
                     /label=T7 promoter
                     /note="promoter for bacteriophage T7 RNA polymerase"
     protein_bind    complement(5223..5243)
                     /gene="mutant version of attB"
                     /label=attB4
                     /bound_moiety="BP Clonase(TM)"
                     /note="core recombination site for the Gateway(R) BP
                     reaction"
     CDS             5297..5338
                     /codon_start=1
                     /product="epitope tag from simian virus 5"
                     /label=V5 tag
                     /translation="GKPIPNPLLGLDST"
     misc_feature    5359..5926
                     /label=IRES
                     /note="internal ribosome entry site (IRES) of the
                     encephalomyocarditis virus (EMCV)"
     misc_feature    5376..5928
                     /label=IRES
                     /note="internal ribosome entry site (IRES) of the
                     encephalomyocarditis virus (EMCV)"
     primer_bind     complement(5520..5537)
                     /label=IRES reverse
                     /note="IRES internal ribosome entry site, reverse primer.
                     Also called pCDH-rev"
     primer_bind     5747..5766
                     /label=IRES-F
                     /note="IRES internal ribosome entry site, forward primer"
     CDS             5940..6659
                     /codon_start=1
                     /product="the original enhanced GFP (Yang et al., 1996)"
                     /label=EGFP
                     /note="mammalian codon-optimized"
                     /translation="MVSKGEELFTGVVPILVELDGDVNGHKFSVSGEGEGDATYGKLTL
                     KFICTTGKLPVPWPTLVTTLTYGVQCFSRYPDHMKQHDFFKSAMPEGYVQERTIFFKDD
                     GNYKTRAEVKFEGDTLVNRIELKGIDFKEDGNILGHKLEYNYNSHNVYIMADKQKNGIK
                     VNFKIRHNIEDGSVQLADHYQQNTPIGDGPVLLPDNHYLSTQSALSKDPNEKRDHMVLL
                     EFVTAAGITLGMDELYK"
     CDS             5940..6656
                     /codon_start=1
                     /product="enhanced GFP"
                     /label=EGFP
                     /translation="MVSKGEELFTGVVPILVELDGDVNGHKFSVSGEGEGDATYGKLTL
                     KFICTTGKLPVPWPTLVTTLTYGVQCFSRYPDHMKQHDFFKSAMPEGYVQERTIFFKDD
                     GNYKTRAEVKFEGDTLVNRIELKGIDFKEDGNILGHKLEYNYNSHNVYIMADKQKNGIK
                     VNFKIRHNIEDGSVQLADHYQQNTPIGDGPVLLPDNHYLSTQSALSKDPNEKRDHMVLL
                     EFVTAAGITLGMDELYK"
     primer_bind     complement(5985..6006)
                     /label=EGFP-N
                     /note="EGFP, reverse primer"
     primer_bind     complement(6246..6265)
                     /label=EXFP-R
                     /note="For distinguishing EGFP variants, reverse primer"
     primer_bind     6593..6614
                     /label=EGFP-C
                     /note="EGFP, forward primer"
     misc_feature    6673..7261
                     /label=WPRE
                     /note="woodchuck hepatitis virus posttranscriptional
                     regulatory element"
     primer_bind     complement(6726..6746)
                     /label=WPRE-R
                     /note="WPRE, reverse primer"
     CDS             complement(7144..7155)
                     /codon_start=1
                     /product="Factor Xa recognition and cleavage site"
                     /label=Factor Xa site
                     /translation="IEGR"
     LTR             7336..7569
                     /label=3' LTR (Delta-U3)
                     /note="self-inactivating 3' long terminal repeat (LTR) from
                     HIV-1"
     primer_bind     complement(7688..7706)
                     /label=pBRforEco
                     /note="pBR322 vectors, upsteam of EcoRI site, forward
                     primer"
     promoter        7774..7878
                     /gene="bla"
                     /label=AmpR promoter
     CDS             7879..8739
                     /codon_start=1
                     /gene="bla"
                     /product="beta-lactamase"
                     /label=AmpR
                     /note="confers resistance to ampicillin, carbenicillin, and
                     related antibiotics"
                     /translation="MSIQHFRVALIPFFAAFCLPVFAHPETLVKVKDAEDQLGARVGYI
                     ELDLNSGKILESFRPEERFPMMSTFKVLLCGAVLSRVDAGQEQLGRRIHYSQNDLVEYS
                     PVTEKHLTDGMTVRELCSAAITMSDNTAANLLLTTIGGPKELTAFLHNMGDHVTRLDRW
                     EPELNEAIPNDERDTTMPVAMATTLRKLLTGELLTLASRQQLIDWMEADKVAGPLLRSA
                     LPAGWFIADKSGAGERGSRGIIAALGPDGKPSRIVVIYTTGSQATMDERNRQIAEIGAS
                     LIKHW"
     primer_bind     complement(8097..8116)
                     /label=Amp-R
                     /note="Ampicillin resistance gene, reverse primer"
     rep_origin      8910..9498
                     /direction=RIGHT
                     /label=ori
                     /note="high-copy-number ColE1/pMB1/pBR322/pUC origin of
                     replication"
     primer_bind     9399..9418
                     /label=pBR322ori-F
                     /note="pBR322 origin, forward primer"
     primer_bind     9652..9669
                     /label=L4440
                     /note="L4440 vector, forward primer"
     primer_bind     9761..9780
                     /label=SV40pro-F
                     /note="SV40 promoter/origin, forward primer"
     protein_bind    9909..9930
                     /label=CAP binding site
                     /bound_moiety="E. coli catabolite activator protein"
                     /note="CAP binding activates transcription in the presence
                     of cAMP."
     promoter        9945..9975
                     /label=lac promoter
                     /note="promoter for the E. coli lac operon"
     protein_bind    9983..9999
                     /label=lac operator
                     /bound_moiety="lac repressor encoded by lacI"
                     /note="The lac repressor binds to the lac operator to
                     inhibit transcription in E. coli. This inhibition can be
                     relieved by adding lactose or
                     isopropyl-beta-D-thiogalactopyranoside (IPTG)."
     primer_bind     9988..10010
                     /label=M13/pUC Reverse
                     /note="In lacZ gene"
     primer_bind     10007..10023
                     /label=M13 rev
                     /note="common sequencing primer, one of multiple similar
                     variants"
     primer_bind     10007..10023
                     /label=M13 Reverse
                     /note="In lacZ gene. Also called M13-rev"
     primer_bind     10073..10092
                     /label=EBV-rev
                     /note="SV40 polyA terminator, reverse primer"
ORIGIN
        1 tggaagggct aattcactcc caaagaagac aagatatcct tgatctgtgg atctaccaca
       61 cacaaggcta cttccctgat tagcagaact acacaccagg gccaggggtc agatatccac
      121 tgacctttgg atggtgctac aagctagtac cagttgagcc agataaggta gaagaggcca
      181 ataaaggaga gaacaccagc ttgttacacc ctgtgagcct gcatgggatg gatgacccgg
      241 agagagaagt gttagagtgg aggtttgaca gccgcctagc atttcatcac gtggcccgag
      301 agctgcatcc ggagtacttc aagaactgct gatatcgagc ttgctacaag ggactttccg
      361 ctggggactt tccagggagg cgtggcctgg gcgggactgg ggagtggcga gccctcagat
      421 cctgcatata agcagctgct ttttgcctgt actgggtctc tctggttaga ccagatctga
      481 gcctgggagc tctctggcta actagggaac ccactgctta agcctcaata aagcttgcct
      541 tgagtgcttc aagtagtgtg tgcccgtctg ttgtgtgact ctggtaacta gagatccctc
      601 agaccctttt agtcagtgtg gaaaatctct agcagtggcg cccgaacagg gacttgaaag
      661 cgaaagggaa accagaggag ctctctcgac gcaggactcg gcttgctgaa gcgcgcacgg
      721 caagaggcga ggggcggcga ctggtgagta cgccaaaaat tttgactagc ggaggctaga
      781 aggagagaga tgggtgcgag agcgtcagta ttaagcgggg gagaattaga tcgcgatggg
      841 aaaaaattcg gttaaggcca gggggaaaga aaaaatataa attaaaacat atagtatggg
      901 caagcaggga gctagaacga ttcgcagtta atcctggcct gttagaaaca tcagaaggct
      961 gtagacaaat actgggacag ctacaaccat cccttcagac aggatcagaa gaacttagat
     1021 cattatataa tacagtagca accctctatt gtgtgcatca aaggatagag ataaaagaca
     1081 ccaaggaagc tttagacaag atagaggaag agcaaaacaa aagtaagacc accgcacagc
     1141 aagcggccgg ccgctgatct tcagacctgg aggaggagat atgagggaca attggagaag
     1201 tgaattatat aaatataaag tagtaaaaat tgaaccatta ggagtagcac ccaccaaggc
     1261 aaagagaaga gtggtgcaga gagaaaaaag agcagtggga ataggagctt tgttccttgg
     1321 gttcttggga gcagcaggaa gcactatggg cgcagcgtca atgacgctga cggtacaggc
     1381 cagacaatta ttgtctggta tagtgcagca gcagaacaat ttgctgaggg ctattgaggc
     1441 gcaacagcat ctgttgcaac tcacagtctg gggcatcaag cagctccagg caagaatcct
     1501 ggctgtggaa agatacctaa aggatcaaca gctcctgggg atttggggtt gctctggaaa
     1561 actcatttgc accactgctg tgccttggaa tgctagttgg agtaataaat ctctggaaca
     1621 gatttggaat cacacgacct ggatggagtg ggacagagaa attaacaatt acacaagctt
     1681 aatacactcc ttaattgaag aatcgcaaaa ccagcaagaa aagaatgaac aagaattatt
     1741 ggaattagat aaatgggcaa gtttgtggaa ttggtttaac ataacaaatt ggctgtggta
     1801 tataaaatta ttcataatga tagtaggagg cttggtaggt ttaagaatag tttttgctgt
     1861 actttctata gtgaatagag ttaggcaggg atattcacca ttatcgtttc agacccacct
     1921 cccaaccccg aggggacccg acaggcccga aggaatagaa gaagaaggtg gagagagaga
     1981 cagagacaga tccattcgat tagtgaacgg atctcgacgg tatcgccgaa ttcacaaatg
     2041 gcagtattca tccacaattt taaaagaaaa ggggggattg gggggtacag tgcaggggaa
     2101 agaatagtag acataatagc aacagacata caaactaaag aattacaaaa acaaattaca
     2161 aaaattcaaa attttcgggt ttattacagg gacagcagag atccagtttg gactagtcgt
     2221 gaggctccgg tgcccgtcag tgggcagagc gcacatcgcc cacagtcccc gagaagttgg
     2281 ggggaggggt cggcaattga accggtgcct agagaaggtg gcgcggggta aactgggaaa
     2341 gtgatgtcgt gtactggctc cgcctttttc ccgagggtgg gggagaaccg tatataagtg
     2401 cagtagtcgc cgtgaacgtt ctttttcgca acgggtttgc cgccagaaca caggtaagtg
     2461 ccgtgtgtgg ttcccgcggg cctggcctct ttacgggtta tggcccttgc gtgccttgaa
     2521 ttacttccac ctggctgcag tacgtgattc ttgatcccga gcttcgggtt ggaagtgggt
     2581 gggagagttc gaggccttgc gcttaaggag ccccttcgcc tcgtgcttga gttgaggcct
     2641 ggcctgggcg ctggggccgc cgcgtgcgaa tctggtggca ccttcgcgcc tgtctcgctg
     2701 ctttcgataa gtctctagcc atttaaaatt tttgatgacc tgctgcgacg ctttttttct
     2761 ggcaagatag tcttgtaaat gcgggccaag atctgcacac tggtatttcg gtttttgggg
     2821 ccgcgggcgg cgacggggcc cgtgcgtccc agcgcacatg ttcggcgagg cggggcctgc
     2881 gagcgcggcc accgagaatc ggacgggggt agtctcaagc tggccggcct gctctggtgc
     2941 ctggcctcgc gccgccgtgt atcgccccgc cctgggcggc aaggctggcc cggtcggcac
     3001 cagttgcgtg agcggaaaga tggccgcttc ccggccctgc tgcagggagc tcaaaatgga
     3061 ggacgcggcg ctcgggagag cgggcgggtg agtcacccac acaaaggaaa agggcctttc
     3121 cgtcctcagc cgtcgcttca tgtgactcca cggagtaccg ggcgccgtcc aggcacctcg
     3181 attagttctc gagcttttgg agtacgtcgt ctttaggttg gggggagggg ttttatgcga
     3241 tggagtttcc ccacactgag tgggtggaga ctgaagttag gccagcttgg cacttgatgt
     3301 aattctcctt ggaatttgcc ctttttgagt ttggatcttg gttcattctc aagcctcaga
     3361 cagtggttca aagttttttt cttccatttc aggtgtcgtg aagcggccct gcagatatca
     3421 acaagtttgt acaaaaaagc agaagggccg tcaaggccca ccatggacgt ggtagaggtc
     3481 gcgggtagtt ggtgggcaca agagcgagag gacatcatta tgaaatacga aaagggacac
     3541 cgagctgggc tgccagagga caaggggcct aagccttttc gaagctacaa caacaacgtc
     3601 gatcatttgg ggattgtaca tgagacggag ctgcctcctc tgactgcgcg ggaggcgaag
     3661 caaattcggc gggagatcag ccgaaagagc aagtgggtgg atatgctggg agactgggag
     3721 aaatacaaaa gcagcagaaa gctcatagat cgagcgtaca agggaatgcc catgaacatc
     3781 cggggcccga tgtggtcagt cctcctgaac attgaggaaa tgaagttgaa aaaccccgga
     3841 agataccaga tcatgaagga gaagggcaag aggtcatctg agcacatcca gcgcatcgac
     3901 cgggacataa gcgggacatt aaggaagcat atgttcttca gggattgata cggaaccaag
     3961 cagcgggaac tactccacat cctcctggca tatgaggagt ataacccgga ggtgggctac
     4021 tgcagggacc tgagccacat cgccgccttg ttcctcctct attttcctga ggaggatgca
     4081 ttctgggcac tggtgcagct gctggccagt gagaggcact ccctgcaggg atttcacagc
     4141 ccaaatggcg ggaccgtcca ggggctccaa gaccaacagg agcatgtggt agccacgtca
     4201 caatccaaga ccatggggca tcaggacaag aaagatctat gtgggcagtg ttccccgtta
     4261 ggctgcctca tccggatatt gattgacggg atctctctcg ggctcaccct gcgcctgtgg
     4321 gacgtgtatc tggtagaagg cgaacaggcg ttgatgccga taacaagaat cgcctttaag
     4381 gttcagcaga agcgcctcac gaagacgtcc aggtgtggcc cgtgggcacg tttttgcaac
     4441 cggttcgttg atacctgggc cagggatgag gacactgtgc tcaagcatct tagggcctct
     4501 atgaagaaac taacaagaaa gcagggggac ctgccacccc cagccaaacc cgagcaaggg
     4561 tcgtcggcat ccaggcctgt gccggcttca cgtggcggga agaccctctg caagggggac
     4621 aggcaggccc ctccaggccc accagcccgg ttcccgcggc ccatttggtc agcttccccg
     4681 ccacgggcac ctcgttcttc cacaccctgt cctggtgggg ctgtccggga agacacctac
     4741 cctgtgggca ctcagggtgt gcccagcccg gccctggctc agggaggacc tcagggttcc
     4801 tggagattcc tgcagtggaa ctccatgccc cgcctcccaa cggacctgga cgtagagggc
     4861 ccttggttcc gccattatga tttcagacag agctgctggg tccgtgccat atcccaggag
     4921 gaccagctgg ccccctgctg gcaggctgaa caccctgcgg agcgggtgag atcggctttc
     4981 gctgcaccca gcactgattc cgaccagggc acccccttca gagctaggga cgaacagcag
     5041 tatgctccca cctcagggcc ttgcctctgc ggcctccact tggaaagttc tcagttccct
     5101 ccaggcttct agggcctcat gggcccagct ttcttgtaca aagtggtgat atccaattaa
     5161 ccctcactaa aggtttatgt gtgattgagt gtttaatccc tatagtgagt cgtattacca
     5221 cccaactttt ctatacaaag tggttgatat ccagcacagt ggcggccgct cgagtctaga
     5281 gggcccgcgg ttcgaaggta agcctatccc taaccctctc ctcggtctcg attctacgcg
     5341 taccggttag taatgagatc cctccccccc ccctaacgtt actggccgaa gccgcttgga
     5401 ataaggccgg tgtgcgtttg tctatatgtt attttccacc atattgccgt cttttggcaa
     5461 tgtgagggcc cggaaacctg gccctgtctt cttgacgagc attcctaggg gtctttcccc
     5521 tctcgccaaa ggaatgcaag gtctgttgaa tgtcgtgaag gaagcagttc ctctggaagc
     5581 ttcttgaaga caaacaacgt ctgtagcgac cctttgcagg cagcggaacc ccccacctgg
     5641 cgacaggtgc ctctgcggcc aaaagccacg tgtataagat acacctgcaa aggcggcaca
     5701 accccagtgc cacgttgtga gttggatagt tgtggaaaga gtcaaatggc tctcctcaag
     5761 cgtattcaac aaggggctga aggatgccca gaaggtaccc cattgtatgg gatctgatct
     5821 ggggcctcgg tgcacatgct ttacatgtgt ttagtcgagg ttaaaaaaac gtctaggccc
     5881 cccgaaccac ggggacgtgg ttttcctttg aaaaacacga tgataatatg gccacacata
     5941 tggtgagcaa gggcgaggag ctgttcaccg gggtggtgcc catcctggtc gagctggacg
     6001 gcgacgtaaa cggccacaag ttcagcgtgt ccggcgaggg cgagggcgat gccacctacg
     6061 gcaagctgac cctgaagttc atctgcacca ccggcaagct gcccgtgccc tggcccaccc
     6121 tcgtgaccac cctgacctac ggcgtgcagt gcttcagccg ctaccccgac cacatgaagc
     6181 agcacgactt cttcaagtcc gccatgcccg aaggctacgt ccaggagcgc accatcttct
     6241 tcaaggacga cggcaactac aagacccgcg ccgaggtgaa gttcgagggc gacaccctgg
     6301 tgaaccgcat cgagctgaag ggcatcgact tcaaggagga cggcaacatc ctggggcaca
     6361 agctggagta caactacaac agccacaacg tctatatcat ggccgacaag cagaagaacg
     6421 gcatcaaggt gaacttcaag atccgccaca acatcgagga cggcagcgtg cagctcgccg
     6481 accactacca gcagaacacc cccatcggcg acggccccgt gctgctgccc gacaaccact
     6541 acctgagcac ccagtccgcc ctgagcaaag accccaacga gaagcgcgat cacatggtcc
     6601 tgctggagtt cgtgaccgcc gccgggatca ctctcggcat ggacgagctg tacaagtaaa
     6661 tcgatagatc ctaatcaacc tctggattac aaaatttgtg aaagattgac tggtattctt
     6721 aactatgttg ctccttttac gctatgtgga tacgctgctt taatgccttt gtatcatgct
     6781 attgcttccc gtatggcttt cattttctcc tccttgtata aatcctggtt gctgtctctt
     6841 tatgaggagt tgtggcccgt tgtcaggcaa cgtggcgtgg tgtgcactgt gtttgctgac
     6901 gcaaccccca ctggttgggg cattgccacc acctgtcagc tcctttccgg gactttcgct
     6961 ttccccctcc ctattgccac ggcggaactc atcgccgcct gccttgcccg ctgctggaca
     7021 ggggctcggc tgttgggcac tgacaattcc gtggtgttgt cggggaaatc atcgtccttt
     7081 ccttggctgc tcgcctgtgt tgccacctgg attctgcgcg ggacgtcctt ctgctacgtc
     7141 ccttcggccc tcaatccagc ggaccttcct tcccgcggcc tgctgccggc tctgcggcct
     7201 cttccgcgtc ttcgccttcg ccctcagacg agtcggatct ccctttgggc cgcctccccg
     7261 cctgagatcc tttaagacca atgacttaca aggcagctgt agatcttagc cactttttaa
     7321 aagaaaaggg gggactggaa gggctaattc actcccaacg aagacaagat ctgctttttg
     7381 cttgtactgg gtctctctgg ttagaccaga tctgagcctg ggagctctct ggctaactag
     7441 ggaacccact gcttaagcct caataaagct tgccttgagt gcttcaagta gtgtgtgccc
     7501 gtctgttgtg tgactctggt aactagagat ccctcagacc cttttagtca gtgtggaaaa
     7561 tctctagcag tagtagttca tgtcatctta ttattcagta tttataactt gcaaagaaat
     7621 gaatatcaga gagtgagagg cccgggttaa ttaaggaaag ggctagatca ttcttgaaga
     7681 cgaaagggcc tcgtgatacg cctattttta taggttaatg tcatgataat aatggtttct
     7741 tagacgtcag gtggcacttt tcggggaaat gtgcgcggaa cccctatttg tttatttttc
     7801 taaatacatt caaatatgta tccgctcatg agacaataac cctgataaat gcttcaataa
     7861 tattgaaaaa ggaagagtat gagtattcaa catttccgtg tcgcccttat tccctttttt
     7921 gcggcatttt gccttcctgt ttttgctcac ccagaaacgc tggtgaaagt aaaagatgct
     7981 gaagatcagt tgggtgcacg agtgggttac atcgaactgg atctcaacag cggtaagatc
     8041 cttgagagtt ttcgccccga agaacgtttt ccaatgatga gcacttttaa agttctgcta
     8101 tgtggcgcgg tattatcccg tgttgacgcc gggcaagagc aactcggtcg ccgcatacac
     8161 tattctcaga atgacttggt tgagtactca ccagtcacag aaaagcatct tacggatggc
     8221 atgacagtaa gagaattatg cagtgctgcc ataaccatga gtgataacac tgcggccaac
     8281 ttacttctga caacgatcgg aggaccgaag gagctaaccg cttttttgca caacatgggg
     8341 gatcatgtaa ctcgccttga tcgttgggaa ccggagctga atgaagccat accaaacgac
     8401 gagcgtgaca ccacgatgcc tgtagcaatg gcaacaacgt tgcgcaaact attaactggc
     8461 gaactactta ctctagcttc ccggcaacaa ttaatagact ggatggaggc ggataaagtt
     8521 gcaggaccac ttctgcgctc ggcccttccg gctggctggt ttattgctga taaatctgga
     8581 gccggtgagc gtgggtctcg cggtatcatt gcagcactgg ggccagatgg taagccctcc
     8641 cgtatcgtag ttatctacac gacggggagt caggcaacta tggatgaacg aaatagacag
     8701 atcgctgaga taggtgcctc actgattaag cattggtaac tgtcagacca agtttactca
     8761 tatatacttt agattgattt aaaacttcat ttttaattta aaaggatcta ggtgaagatc
     8821 ctttttgata atctcatgac caaaatccct taacgtgagt tttcgttcca ctgagcgtca
     8881 gaccccgtag aaaagatcaa aggatcttct tgagatcctt tttttctgcg cgtaatctgc
     8941 tgcttgcaaa caaaaaaacc accgctacca gcggtggttt gtttgccgga tcaagagcta
     9001 ccaactcttt ttccgaaggt aactggcttc agcagagcgc agataccaaa tactgttctt
     9061 ctagtgtagc cgtagttagg ccaccacttc aagaactctg tagcaccgcc tacatacctc
     9121 gctctgctaa tcctgttacc agtggctgct gccagtggcg ataagtcgtg tcttaccggg
     9181 ttggactcaa gacgatagtt accggataag gcgcagcggt cgggctgaac ggggggttcg
     9241 tgcacacagc ccagcttgga gcgaacgacc tacaccgaac tgagatacct acagcgtgag
     9301 ctatgagaaa gcgccacgct tcccgaaggg agaaaggcgg acaggtatcc ggtaagcggc
     9361 agggtcggaa caggagagcg cacgagggag cttccagggg gaaacgcctg gtatctttat
     9421 agtcctgtcg ggtttcgcca cctctgactt gagcgtcgat ttttgtgatg ctcgtcaggg
     9481 gggcggagcc tatggaaaaa cgccagcaac gcggcctttt tacggttcct ggccttttgc
     9541 tggccttttg ctcacatgtt ctttcctgcg ttatcccctg attctgtgga taaccgtatt
     9601 accgcctttg agtgagctga taccgctcgc cgcagccgaa cgaccgagcg cagcgagtca
     9661 gtgagcgagg aagcggaaga gcgcccaata cgcaaaccgc ctctccccgc gcgttggccg
     9721 attcattaat gcagcaagct catggctgac taattttttt tatttatgca gaggccgagg
     9781 ccgcctcggc ctctgagcta ttccagaagt agtgaggagg cttttttgga ggcctaggct
     9841 tttgcaaaaa gctccccgtg gcacgacagg tttcccgact ggaaagcggg cagtgagcgc
     9901 aacgcaatta atgtgagtta gctcactcat taggcacccc aggctttaca ctttatgctt
     9961 ccggctcgta tgttgtgtgg aattgtgagc ggataacaat ttcacacagg aaacagctat
    10021 gacatgatta cgaatttcac aaataaagca tttttttcac tgcattctag ttgtggtttg
    10081 tccaaactca tcaatgtatc ttatcatgtc tggatcaact ggataactca agctaaccaa
    10141 aatcatccca aacttcccac cccataccct attaccactg ccaattacct gtggtttcat
    10201 ttactctaaa cctgtgattc ctctgaatta ttttcatttt aaagaaattg tatttgttaa
    10261 atatgtacta caaacttagt agt
//
