>Addgene plasmid #116693 | pHAGE-TBC1D3B-R162* | depositor partial sequence | sequence record 219568 | insert
ATGGACGTGGTAGAGGTCGCGGGTAGTTGGTGGGCACAAGAGCGAGAGGACATCATTATGAAATACGAAA
AGGGACACCGAGCTGGGCTGCCAGAGGACAAGGGGCCTAAGCCTTTTCGAAGCTACAACAACAACGTCGA
TCATTTGGGGATTGTACATGAGACGGAGCTGCCTCCTCTGACTGCGCGGGAGGCGAAGCAAATTCGGCGG
GAGATCAGCCGAAAGAGCAAGTGGGTGGATATGCTGGGAGACTGGGAGAAATACAAAAGCAGCAGAAAGC
TCATAGATCGAGCGTACAAGGGAATGCCCATGAACATCCGGGGCCCGATGTGGTCAGTCCTCCTGAACAT
TGAGGAAATGAAGTTGAAAAACCCCGGAAGATACCAGATCATGAAGGAGAAGGGCAAGAGGTCATCTGAG
CACATCCAGCGCATCGACCGGGACATAAGCGGGACATTAAGGAAGCATATGTTCTTCAGGGATTGATACG
GAACCAAGCAGCGGGAACTACTCCACATCCTCCTGGCATATGAGGAGTATAACCCGGAGGTGGGCTACTG
CAGGGACCTGAGCCACATCGCCGCCTTGTTCCTCCTCTATTTTCCTGAGGAGGATGCATTCTGGGCACTG
GTGCAGCTGCTGGCCAGTGAGAGGCACTCCCTGCAGGGATTTCACAGCCCAAATGGCGGGACCGTCCAGG
GGCTCCAAGACCAACAGGAGCATGTGGTAGCCACGTCACAATCCAAGACCATGGGGCATCAGGACAAGAA
AGATCTATGTGGGCAGTGTTCCCCGTTAGGCTGCCTCATCCGGATATTGATTGACGGGATCTCTCTCGGG
CTCACCCTGCGCCTGTGGGACGTGTATCTGGTAGAAGGCGAACAGGCGTTGATGCCGATAACAAGAATCG
CCTTTAAGGTTCAGCAGAAGCGCCTCACGAAGACGTCCAGGTGTGGCCCGTGGGCACGTTTTTGCAACCG
GTTCGTTGATACCTGGGCCAGGGATGAGGACACTGTGCTCAAGCATCTTAGGGCCTCTATGAAGAAACTA
ACAAGAAAGCAGGGGGACCTGCCACCCCCAGCCAAACCCGAGCAAGGGTCGTCGGCATCCAGGCCTGTGC
CGGCTTCACGTGGCGGGAAGACCCTCTGCAAGGGGGACAGGCAGGCCCCTCCAGGCCCACCAGCCCGGTT
CCCGCGGCCCATTTGGTCAGCTTCCCCGCCACGGGCACCTCGTTCTTCCACACCCTGTCCTGGTGGGGCT
GTCCGGGAAGACACCTACCCTGTGGGCACTCAGGGTGTGCCCAGCCCGGCCCTGGCTCAGGGAGGACCTC
AGGGTTCCTGGAGATTCCTGCAGTGGAACTCCATGCCCCGCCTCCCAACGGACCTGGACGTAGAGGGCCC
TTGGTTCCGCCATTATGATTTCAGACAGAGCTGCTGGGTCCGTGCCATATCCCAGGAGGACCAGCTGGCC
CCCTGCTGGCAGGCTGAACACCCTGCGGAGCGGGTGAGATCGGCTTTCGCTGCACCCAGCACTGATTCCG
ACCAGGGCACCCCCTTCAGAGCTAGGGACGAACAGCAGTATGCTCCCACCTCAGGGCCTTGCCTCTGCGG
CCTCCACTTGGAAAGTTCTCAGTTCCCTCCAGGCTTCTAG
